>Addgene plasmid #22532 | pLenti X2 Hygro/pTER shATM #2 (w639-1) | depositor full sequence | sequence record 10362 | Author sequence
CAGGTGGCACTTTTCGGGGAAATGTGCGCGGAACCCCTATTTGTTTATTTTTCTAAATACATTCAAATAT
GTATCCGCTCATGAGACAATAACCCTGATAAATGCTTCAATAATATTGAAAAAGGAAGAGTATGAGTATT
CAACATTTCCGTGTCGCCCTTATTCCCTTTTTTGCGGCATTTTGCCTTCCTGTTTTTGCTCACCCAGAAA
CGCTGGTGAAAGTAAAAGATGCTGAAGATCAGTTGGGTGCACGAGTGGGTTACATCGAACTGGATCTCAA
CAGCGGTAAGATCCTTGAGAGTTTTCGCCCCGAAGAACGTTTTCCAATGATGAGCACTTTTAAAGTTCTG
CTATGTGGCGCGGTATTATCCCGTATTGACGCCGGGCAAGAGCAACTCGGTCGCCGCATACACTATTCTC
AGAATGACTTGGTTGAGTACTCACCAGTCACAGAAAAGCATCTTACGGATGGCATGACAGTAAGAGAATT
ATGCAGTGCTGCCATAACCATGAGTGATAACACTGCGGCCAACTTACTTCTGACAACGATCGGAGGACCG
AAGGAGCTAACCGCTTTTTTGCACAACATGGGGGATCATGTAACTCGCCTTGATCGTTGGGAACCGGAGC
TGAATGAAGCCATACCAAACGACGAGCGTGACACCACGATGCCTGTAGCAATGGCAACAACGTTGCGCAA
ACTATTAACTGGCGAACTACTTACTCTAGCTTCCCGGCAACAATTAATAGACTGGATGGAGGCGGATAAA
GTTGCAGGACCACTTCTGCGCTCGGCCCTTCCGGCTGGCTGGTTTATTGCTGATAAATCTGGAGCCGGTG
AGCGTGGGTCTCGCGGTATCATTGCAGCACTGGGGCCAGATGGTAAGCCCTCCCGTATCGTAGTTATCTA
CACGACGGGGAGTCAGGCAACTATGGATGAACGAAATAGACAGATCGCTGAGATAGGTGCCTCACTGATT
AAGCATTGGTAACTGTCAGACCAAGTTTACTCATATATACTTTAGATTGATTTAAAACTTCATTTTTAAT
TTAAAAGGATCTAGGTGAAGATCCTTTTTGATAATCTCATGACCAAAATCCCTTAACGTGAGTTTTCGTT
CCACTGAGCGTCAGACCCCGTAGAAAAGATCAAAGGATCTTCTTGAGATCCTTTTTTTCTGCGCGTAATC
TGCTGCTTGCAAACAAAAAAACCACCGCTACCAGCGGTGGTTTGTTTGCCGGATCAAGAGCTACCAACTC
TTTTTCCGAAGGTAACTGGCTTCAGCAGAGCGCAGATACCAAATACTGTCCTTCTAGTGTAGCCGTAGTT
AGGCCACCACTTCAAGAACTCTGTAGCACCGCCTACATACCTCGCTCTGCTAATCCTGTTACCAGTGGCT
GCTGCCAGTGGCGATAAGTCGTGTCTTACCGGGTTGGACTCAAGACGATAGTTACCGGATAAGGCGCAGC
GGTCGGGCTGAACGGGGGGTTCGTGCACACAGCCCAGCTTGGAGCGAACGACCTACACCGAACTGAGATA
CCTACAGCGTGAGCTATGAGAAAGCGCCACGCTTCCCGAAGGGAGAAAGGCGGACAGGTATCCGGTAAGC
GGCAGGGTCGGAACAGGAGAGCGCACGAGGGAGCTTCCAGGGGGAAACGCCTGGTATCTTTATAGTCCTG
TCGGGTTTCGCCACCTCTGACTTGAGCGTCGATTTTTGTGATGCTCGTCAGGGGGGCGGAGCCTATGGAA
AAACGCCAGCAACGCGGCCTTTTTACGGTTCCTGGCCTTTTGCTGGCCTTTTGCTCACATGTTCTTTCCT
GCGTTATCCCCTGATTCTGTGGATAACCGTATTACCGCCTTTGAGTGAGCTGATACCGCTCGCCGCAGCC
GAACGACCGAGCGCAGCGAGTCAGTGAGCGAGGAAGCGGAAGAGCGCCCAATACGCAAACCGCCTCTCCC
CGCGCGTTGGCCGATTCATTAATGCAGCTGGCACGACAGGTTTCCCGACTGGAAAGCGGGCAGTGAGCGC
AACGCAATTAATGTGAGTTAGCTCACTCATTAGGCACCCCAGGCTTTACACTTTATGCTTCCGGCTCGTA
TGTTGTGTGGAATTGTGAGCGGATAACAATTTCACACAGGAAACAGCTATGACCATGATTACGCCAAGCG
CGCAATTAACCCTCACTAAAGGGAACAAAAGCTGGAGCTGCAAGCTTAATGTAGTCTTATGCAATACTCT
TGTAGTCTTGCAACATGGTAACGATGAGTTAGCAACATGCCTTACAAGGAGAGAAAAAGCACCGTGCATG
CCGATTGGTGGAAGTAAGGTGGTACGATCGTGCCTTATTAGGAAGGCAACAGACGGGTCTGACATGGATT
GGACGAACCACTGAATTGCCGCATTGCAGAGATATTGTATTTAAGTGCCTAGCTCGATACAATAAACGGG
TCTCTCTGGTTAGACCAGATCTGAGCCTGGGAGCTCTCTGGCTAACTAGGGAACCCACTGCTTAAGCCTC
AATAAAGCTTGCCTTGAGTGCTTCAAGTAGTGTGTGCCCGTCTGTTGTGTGACTCTGGTAACTAGAGATC
CCTCAGACCCTTTTAGTCAGTGTGGAAAATCTCTAGCAGTGGCGCCCGAACAGGGACCTGAAAGCGAAAG
GGAAACCAGAGCTCTCTCGACGCAGGACTCGGCTTGCTGAAGCGCGCACGGCAAGAGGCGAGGGGCGGCG
ACTGGTGAGTACGCCAAAAATTTTGACTAGCGGAGGCTAGAAGGAGAGAGATGGGTGCGAGAGCGTCAGT
ATTAAGCGGGGGAGAATTAGATCGCGATGGGAAAAAATTCGGTTAAGGCCAGGGGGAAAGAAAAAATATA
AATTAAAACATATAGTATGGGCAAGCAGGGAGCTAGAACGATTCGCAGTTAATCCTGGCCTGTTAGAAAC
ATCAGAAGGCTGTAGACAAATACTGGGACAGCTACAACCATCCCTTCAGACAGGATCAGAAGAACTTAGA
TCATTATATAATACAGTAGCAACCCTCTATTGTGTGCATCAAAGGATAGAGATAAAAGACACCAAGGAAG
CTTTAGACAAGATAGAGGAAGAGCAAAACAAAAGTAAGACCACCGCACAGCAAGCGGCCGCTGATCTTCA
GACCTGGAGGAGGAGATATGAGGGACAATTGGAGAAGTGAATTATATAAATATAAAGTAGTAAAAATTGA
ACCATTAGGAGTAGCACCCACCAAGGCAAAGAGAAGAGTGGTGCAGAGAGAAAAAAGAGCAGTGGGAATA
GGAGCTTTGTTCCTTGGGTTCTTGGGAGCAGCAGGAAGCACTATGGGCGCAGCCTCAATGACGCTGACGG
TACAGGCCAGACAATTATTGTCTGGTATAGTGCAGCAGCAGAACAATTTGCTGAGGGCTATTGAGGCGCA
ACAGCATCTGTTGCAACTCACAGTCTGGGGCATCAAGCAGCTCCAGGCAAGAATCCTGGCTGTGGAAAGA
TACCTAAAGGATCAACAGCTCCTGGGGATTTGGGGTTGCTCTGGAAAACTCATTTGCACCACTGCTGTGC
CTTGGAATGCTAGTTGGAGTAATAAATCTCTGGAACAGATTGGAATCACACGACCTGGATGGAGTGGGAC
AGAGAAATTAACAATTACACAAGCTTAATACACTCCTTAATTGAAGAATCGCAAAACCAGCAAGAAAAGA
ATGAACAAGAATTATTGGAATTAGATAAATGGGCAAGTTTGTGGAATTGGTTTAACATAACAAATTGGCT
GTGGTATATAAAATTATTCATAATGATAGTAGGAGGCTTGGTAGGTTTAAGAATAGTTTTTGCTGTACTT
TCTATAGTGAATAGAGTTAGGCAGGGATATTCACCATTATCGTTTCAGACCCACCTCCCAACCCCGAGGG
GACCCGACAGGCCCGAAGGAATAGAAGAAGAAGGTGGAGAGAGAGACAGAGACAGATCCATTCGATTAGT
GAACGGATCTCGACGGTTAACTTTTAAAAGAAAAGGGGGGATTGGGGGGTACAGTGCAGGGGAAAGAATA
GTAGACATAATAGCAACAGACATACAAACTAAAGAATTACAAAAACAAATTACAAAAATTCAAAATTTTA
TTCCAGTGTGGTGGAATTCTGCAGATATCCAGCACAGTGGCGGCCGCTCGACAATCAACCTCTGGATTAC
AAAATTTGTGAAAGATTGACTGGTATTCTTAACTATGTTGCTCCTTTTACGCTATGTGGATACGCTGCTT
TAATGCCTTTGTATCATGCTATTGCTTCCCGTATGGCTTTCATTTTCTCCTCCTTGTATAAATCCTGGTT
GCTGTCTCTTTATGAGGAGTTGTGGCCCGTTGTCAGGCAACGTGGCGTGGTGTGCACTGTGTTTGCTGAC
GCAACCCCCACTGGTTGGGGCATTGCCACCACCTGTCAGCTCCTTTCCGGGACTTTCGCTTTCCCCCTCC
CTATTGCCACGGCGGAACTCATCGCCGCCTGCCTTGCCCGCTGCTGGACAGGGGCTCGGCTGTTGGGCAC
TGACAATTCCGTGGTGTTGTCGGGGAAGCTGACGTCCTTTCCATGGCTGCTCGCCTGTGTTGCCACCTGG
ATTCTGCGCGGGACGTCCTTCTGCTACGTCCCTTCGGCCCTCAATCCAGCGGACCTTCCTTCCCGCGGCC
TGCTGCCGGCTCTGCGGCCTCTTCCGCGTCTTCGCCTTCGCCCTCAGACGAGTCGGATCTCCCTTTGGGC
CGCCTCCCCGCCTGGAATTCTGCAGATATCCGGACTAGTGATCTCTCGAGGTTAACGAATTCTACCGGGT
AGGGGAGGCGCTTTTCCCAAGGCAGTCTGGAGCATGCGCTTTAGCAGCCCCGCTGGGCACTTGGCGCTAC
ACAAGTGGCCTCTGGCCTCGCACACATTCCACATCCACCGGTAGGCGCCAACCGGCTCCGTTCTTTGGTG
GCCCCTTCGCGCCACCTTCTACTCCTCCCCTAGTCAGGAAGTTCCCCCCCGCCCCGCAGCTCGCGTCGTG
CAGGACGTGACAAATGGAAGTAGCACGTCTCACTAGTCTCGTGCAGATGGACAGCACCGCTGAGCAATGG
AAGCGGGTAGGCCTTTGGGGCAGCGGCCAATAGCAGCTTTGCTCCTTCGCTTTCTGGGCTCAGAGGCTGG
GAAGGGGTGGGTCCGGGGGCGGGCTCAGGGGCGGGCTCAGGGGCGGGGCGGGCGCCCGAAGGTCCTCCGG
AGGCCCGGCATTCTGCACGCTTCAAAAGCGCACGTCTGCCGCGCTGTTCTCCTCTTCCTCATCTCCGGGC
CTTTCGACCTGCATCCCGCCACCATGAAAAAGCCTGAACTCACCGCGACGTCTGTCGAGAAGTTTCTGAT
CGAAAAGTTCGACAGCGTCTCCGACCTGATGCAGCTCTCGGAGGGCGAAGAATCTCGTGCTTTCAGCTTC
GATGTAGGAGGGCGTGGATATGTCCTGCGGGTAAATAGCTGCGCCGATGGTTTCTACAAAGATCGTTATG
TTTATCGGCACTTTGCATCGGCCGCGCTCCCGATTCCGGAAGTGCTTGACATTGGGGAATTCAGCGAGAG
CCTGACCTATTGCATCTCCCGCCGTGCACAGGGTGTCACGTTGCAAGACCTGCCTGAAACCGAACTGCCC
GCTGTTCTGCAGCCGGTCGCGGAGGCCATGGATGCGATCGCTGCGGCCGATCTTAGCCAGACGAGCGGGT
TCGGCCCATTCGGACCGCAAGGAATCGGTCAATACACTACATGGCGTGATTTCATATGCGCGATTGCTGA
TCCCCATGTGTATCACTGGCAAACTGTGATGGACGACACCGTCAGTGCGTCCGTCGCGCAGGCTCTCGAT
GAGCTGATGCTTTGGGCCGAGGACTGCCCCGAAGTCCGGCACCTCGTGCACGCGGATTTCGGCTCCAACA
ATGTCCTGACGGACAATGGCCGCATAACAGCGGTCATTGACTGGAGCGAGGCGATGTTCGGGGATTCCCA
ATACGAGGTCGCCAACATCTTCTTCTGGAGGCCGTGGTTGGCTTGTATGGAGCAGCAGACGCGCTACTTC
GAGCGGAGGCATCCGGAGCTTGCAGGATCGCCGCGGCTCCGGGGCGTATATGCTCCGCATTGGTCTTGAC
CAACTCTATCAGAGCTTGGTTGACGGCAATTTCGATGATGCAGCTTGGGCGCAGGGTCGATGCGACGCAA
TCGTCCGATCCGGAGCCGGGACTGTCGGGCGTACACAAATCGCCCGCAGAAGCGCGGCCGTCTGGACCGA
TGGCTGTGTAGAAGTACTCGCCGATAGTGGAAACCGACGCCCCAGCACTCGTCCGAGGGCAAAGGAATAG
AGTAGATGCCGACCGAACAAGAGCTGATTTCGAGAACGCCTCAGCCAGCAACTCGCGCGAGCCTAGCAAG
GCAAATGCGAGAGAACGGCCTTACGCTTGGTGGCACAGTTCTCGTCCACAGTTCGCTAAGCTCGCTCGGC
TGGGTCGCGGGAGGGCCGGTCGCAGTGATTCAGGCCCTTCTGGATTGTGTTGGTCCCCAGGGCACGATTG
TCATGCCCACGCACTCGGGTGATCTGACTGATCCCGCAGATTGGAGATCGCCGCCCGTGCCTGCCGATTG
GGTGCAGATCCGTCGAGGGCCCGGTACCTTTAAGACCAATGACTTACAAGGCAGCTGTAGATCTTAGCCA
CTTTTTAAAAGAAAAGGGGGGACTGGAAGGGCTAGACTCGAGCGGCCGCCACTGTGCTGGATATCAACCA
CTTTGTACAAGAAAGCTGGGTCTAGATATCTCGAGTGCGGCCGCGAATTCCACCACACTGGACTAGTGGA
TCCGAGCTCGGTACCAAGCTTTTCCAAAAATGAAGATGGTGCTCATAAATCTCTTGAATTTATGAGCACC
ATCTTCAGGGATCTCTATCACTGATAGGGAACTTATAAGATTCCCAAATCCAAAGACATTTCACGTTTAT
GGTGATTTCCCAGAACACATAGCGACATGCAAATATTGCAGGGCGCCACTCCCCTGTCCCTCACAGCCAT
CTTCCTGCCAGGGCGCACGCGCGCTGGGTGTTCCCGCCTAGTGACACTGGGCCGCGATTCCTTGGAGCGG
GTTGATGACGTCAGCGTTCGAATTCGGTACCGGATCCAGTCGACTGAATTGGTTCCTTTAAAGCCTGCTT
TTTTGTACAAACTTGTTGATATCTGCAGAATTCCACCACACTGGACTAGCTCACTCCCAACGAAGACAAG
ATCTGCTTTTTGCTTGTACTGGGTCTCTCTGGTTAGACCAGATCTGAGCCTGGGAGCTCTCTGGCTGCCT
AGGGAACCCACTGCTTAAGCCTCAATAAAGCTTGCCTTGAGTGCTTCAAGTAGTGTGTGCCCGTCTGTTG
TGTGACTCTGGTAACTAGAGATCCCTCAGACCCTTTTAGTCAGTGTGGAAAATCTCTAGCAGTAGTAGTT
CATGTCATCTTATTATTCAGTATTTATAACTTGCAAAGAAATGAATATCAGAGAGTGAGAGGAACTTGTT
TATTGCAGCTTATAATGGTTACAAATAAAGCAATAGCATCACAAATTTCACAAATAAAGCATTTTTTTCA
CTGCATTCTAGTTGTGGTTTGTCCAAACTCATCAATGTATCTTATCATGTCTGGCTCTAGCTATCCCGCC
CCTAACTCCGCCCAGTTCCGCCCATTCTCCGCCCCATGGCTGACTAATTTTTTTTATTTATGCAGAGGCC
GAGGCCGCCTCGGCCTCTGAGCTATTCCAGAAGTAGTGAGGAGGCTTTTTTGGAGGCCTAGGCTTTTGCG
TCGAGACGTACCCAATTCGCCCTATAGTGAGTCGTATTACGCGCGCTCACTGGCCGTCGTTTTACAACGT
CGTGACTGGGAAAACCCTGGCGTTACCCAACTTAATCGCCTTGCAGCACATCCCCCTTTCGCCAGCTGGC
GTAATAGCGAAGAGGCCCGCACCGATCGCCCTTCCCAACAGTTGCGCAGCCTGAATGGCGAATGGCGCG
[124 nt withheld, positions 8050-8173]
C
[91 nt withheld, positions 8175-8265]
A
[49 nt withheld, positions 8267-8315]
CCTTTGACGTTGGAGTCCACGTTCTTT
[37 nt withheld, positions 8343-8379]
ACCCTATCTCGGTCTATTCTTTTGATTTATAAGGGATTTTGCCGATTTCGGCCTATTGGTTAAAAAATGA
GCTGATTTAACAAAAATTTAACGCGAATTTTAACAAAATATTAACGTTTACAATTTCC
Features (pLannotate 1.2.2; 30 found; start..end, strand, type, name):
     27..131     +  promoter       AmpR promoter: bla
    132..992     +  CDS            AmpR: β-lactamase; bla; confers resistance to ampicillin, carbenicillin, and related antibiotics
   1163..1751    +  rep_origin     ori: high-copy-number ColE1/pMB1/pBR322/pUC origin of replication
   1934..2026    +  CDS            lacI (fragment): lac repressor; lacI; The lac repressor binds to the lac operator to inhibit transcription in E. coli. This inhibition can be relieved by adding lactose or isopropyl-β-D-thiogalactopyranoside (IPTG).
   2039..2060    +  protein_bind   CAP binding site: CAP binding activates transcription in the presence of cAMP. E. coli catabolite activator protein
   2075..2105    +  promoter       lac promoter: promoter for the E. coli lac operon
   2113..2129    +  protein_bind   lac operator: The lac repressor binds to the lac operator to inhibit transcription in E. coli. This inhibition can be relieved by adding lactose or isopropyl-β-D-thiogalactopyranoside (IPTG). lac repressor encoded by lacI
   2174..2192    +  promoter       T3 promoter: promoter for bacteriophage T3 RNA polymerase
   2220..2441    +  promoter       RSV promoter: Rous sarcoma virus enhancer/promoter
   2448..2628    +  LTR            5' LTR (truncated): truncated 5' long terminal repeat (LTR) from HIV-1
   2672..2797    +  misc_feature   HIV-1 Ψ: packaging signal of human immunodeficiency virus type 1
   2781..3144    +  CDS            HIV-1 gag (fragment): gag protein from human immunodeficiency virus 1; gag
   3239..3575    +  ncRNA          RRE: Accession: RF00036 - HIV Rev response element
   3611..4000    +  CDS            env (fragment): ENV_HV1H2 - Experimental evidence at protein level: Swiss-Prot protein existence level 1. [Transmembrane protein gp41]: Acts as a class I viral fusion protein. Under the current model, the protein has at least 3 conformational states: pre-fusion native state, pre-hairpin intermediate state, and post-fusion hairpin state. During fusion of viral and target intracellular membranes, the coiled coil regions (heptad repeats) assume a trimer-of-hairpins structure, positioning the fusion peptide in close proximity to the C-terminal region of the ectodomain. The formation of this structure appears to d
   4012..4129    +  misc_feature   cPPT/CTS: central polypurine tract and central termination sequence of HIV-1
   4183..4771    +  misc_feature   WPRE: woodchuck hepatitis virus posttranscriptional regulatory element
   4827..5326    +  promoter       PGK promoter: mouse phosphoglycerate kinase 1 promoter
   5344..6370    +  CDS            HygR (fragment): aminoglycoside phosphotransferase from E. coli; aph(4)-Ia; confers resistance to hygromycin
   6388..6666    +  CDS            yokD (fragment): YOKD_BACSU - Experimental evidence at protein level: Swiss-Prot protein existence level 1. May contribute to antibiotic resistance. From Bacillus subtilis (strain 168).
   6674..6790    +  CDS            nef (fragment): NEF_HV1LA - Experimental evidence at protein level: Swiss-Prot protein existence level 1. Extracellular Nef protein targets CD4(+) T-lymphocytes for apoptosis by interacting with CXCR4 surface receptors. From Human immunodeficiency virus type 1 group M subtype B (isolate Lai) (HIV-1).
   6787..6811    +  protein_bind   attB2: mutant version of attB; recombination site for the Gateway® BP reaction BP Clonase™
   6941..6960    -  promoter       PLtetO-1 promoter (fragment): modified phage lambda PL promoter with tet operator sites (Lutz and Bujard, 1997)
   6959..7159    -  promoter       H1 promoter (fragment): human H1 RNA promoter
   7202..7226    -  protein_bind   attB1: mutant version of attB; recombination site for the Gateway® BP reaction BP Clonase™
   7261..7481    +  LTR            3' LTR (ΔU3) (fragment): self-inactivating 3' long terminal repeat (LTR) from HIV-1
   7553..7674    +  polyA_signal   SV40 poly(A) signal: SV40 polyadenylation signal
   7693..7828    +  rep_origin     SV40 ori: SV40 origin of replication
   7861..7879    -  promoter       T7 promoter: promoter for bacteriophage T7 RNA polymerase
   7887..8042    +  CDS            lacZα (fragment): LacZα fragment of β-galactosidase; lacZ fragment
   8050..8505    +  rep_origin     f1 ori (sequence partly withheld): f1 bacteriophage origin of replication; arrow indicates direction of (+) strand synthesis
