[The description below was written by a language model from this plasmid's Addgene catalogue record and pLannotate feature annotations shown in this document.]
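Description:
pLenti X2 Hygro/pTER shATM #2 (w639-1) is a third-generation-style, self-inactivating HIV-1 lentiviral RNAi vector built on the p156RRL-sinPPT-CMV-GFP-PRE backbone. It carries a 48 bp short hairpin insert targeting ATM (ataxia telangiectasia mutated); the record does not state the target species. In bacteria it is maintained as a high-copy plasmid through a ColE1/pUC-type origin with ampicillin selection (AmpR), and it also retains an f1 origin, an SV40 origin and lac/lacZα remnants from the parental plasmid.

The viral genome is transcribed from an RSV promoter fused to a truncated 5' LTR. This is followed by the Ψ packaging signal with a partial gag sequence, the Rev response element, the cPPT/CTS that aids nuclear import, and a WPRE. A mouse PGK promoter then drives the hygromycin resistance gene, which allows selection of transduced mammalian cells. The hairpin cassette lies downstream in reverse orientation, between attB1 and attB2 Gateway recombination scars next to the ΔU3 3' LTR. This position suggests the cassette is copied into both LTRs during reverse transcription, although the record does not say so.

The hairpin is expressed from a human H1 RNA polymerase III promoter. The annotation detects an adjoining tet operator-like fragment, consistent with the pTER design, in which H1 transcription can be repressed by Tet repressor and induced with tetracycline or doxycycline in cells that express TetR. Without TetR, expression would be constitutive. The hairpin was cloned between Bgl II (destroyed) and Hind III sites. The vector is intended for stable ATM knockdown, and the depositor notes that this hairpin was used successfully in published work.
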