Addgene plasmid #22532: pLenti X2 Hygro/pTER shATM #2 (w639-1)
Depositing lab: Eric Campeau. Depositing organization: University of Massachusetts, Worcester.
Backbone
  Vector backbone: p156RRL-sinPPT-CMV-GFP-PRE/Nhe I
  Backbone size w/o insert (bp): 8459
  Vector type: Lentiviral, RNAi
  Selectable markers: Hygromycin
Growth in bacteria
  Bacterial resistance: Ampicillin, 100 μg/mL
  Growth temperature: 37°C
  Growth strain: Stbl3
  Growth instructions: Stbl3, 37oC
  Copy number: High Copy
Gene/Insert
  Gene/Insert name: sh Ataxia telangiectasia mutated (alt name: shATM)
  Insert size (bp): 48
  Cloning method: Restriction Enzyme; 5′ cloning site Bgl II (destroyed during cloning); 3′ cloning site Hind III (not destroyed)
  Sequencing primers: 5′ H1forw; 3′ n/a
Terms and licenses: Academic/Nonprofit Terms; Industry Terms: Not Available to Industry
Depositor comments: shATM #2 was used successfully in Rodier et al.(2009) Nat.Cell Biol. 11(8):973-979.
How to cite: pLenti X2 Hygro/pTER shATM #2 (w639-1) was a gift from Eric Campeau (Addgene plasmid # 22532 ; http://n2t.net/addgene:22532 ; RRID:Addgene_22532)
