>Addgene plasmid #22532 | pLenti X2 Hygro/pTER shATM #2 (w639-1) | addgene partial sequence | sequence record 28717 | 22532 with H1
CTTNGATTGGGAATCTTATAAGTTCCCTATCAGTGATAGAGATCCCTGAAGATGGTGCTCATAAATTCAA
GAGATTTATGAGCACCATCTTCATTTTTGGAAAAGCTTGGTACCGAGCTCGGATCCACTAGTCCAGTGTG
GTGGAATTCGCGGCCGCACTCGAGATATCTAGACCCAGCTTTCTTGTACAAAGTGGTTGATATCCAGCAC
AGTGGCGGCCGCTCGAGTCTAGCCCTTCCAGTCCCCCCTTTTCTTTTAAAAAGTGGCTAAGATCTACAGC
TGCCTTGTAAGTCATTGGTCTTAAAGGTACCGGGCCCTCGACGGATCTGCACCCAATCGGCAGGCACGGG
CGGCGATCTCCAATCTGCGGGATCAGTCAGATCACCCGAGTGCGTGGGCATGACAATCGTGCCCTGGGGA
CCAACACAATCCAGAAGGGCCTGAATCACTGCGACCGGCCCTCCCGCGACCCAGCCGAGCGAGCTTAGCG
AACTGTGGACGAGAACTGTGCCACCAAGCGTAAGGCCGTTCTCTCGCATTTGCCTTGCTAGGCTCGCGCG
AGTTGCTGGCTGAGGCGTTCTCGAAATCAGCTCTTGTTCGGTCGGCATCTACTCTATTCCTTTGCCCTCG
GACGAGTGCTGGGGGCGTCGGTTTCCACTATCGGCGAGTACTTCTACACAGCCATCGGTCCAGACGGCCG
CGCTTCTGCGGGCGATTTGTGTACGCCGACAGTCCCGGCTCCGGATCGGACGATGCGTCNCATCGACCCT
GCGCCAAGCTGCT
